Addgene plasmid #57370: mEos2-Desmocollin1-N-18
Purpose: Localization: Cadherin, Excitation: 505 / 569, Emission: 516 / 581
Depositing lab: Michael Davidson. Depositing organization: Florida State University, Tallahassee. Publication: A bright and photostable photoconvertible fluorescent protein. McKinney SA, Murphy CS, Hazelwood KL, Davidson MW, Looger LL. Nat Methods. 2009 Feb . 6(2):131-3. 10.1038/nmeth.1296 PubMed 19169260.
Backbone
  Vector backbone: mEos2-N1
  Backbone size w/o insert (bp): 4750
  Vector type: Mammalian Expression
  Selectable markers: Neomycin (select with G418)
Growth in bacteria
  Bacterial resistance: Kanamycin, 50 μg/mL
  Growth temperature: 37°C
  Growth strain: DH5alpha
  Copy number: High Copy
Gene/Insert
  Gene/Insert name: Desmocollin1 (alt name: NM_024421.2)
  Species: H. sapiens (human)
  Entrez Gene: DSC1 (a.k.a. CDHF1, DG2/DG3)
  Promoter: CMV
  Tag / fusion protein: mEos2 (C terminal on backbone)
  Cloning method: Unknown
  Sequencing primers: 5′ CMV-F; 3′ SV40pA-R
Terms and licenses: Academic/Nonprofit Terms; Industry Terms
Depositor comments: . Excitation = 505 / 569; Emission = 516 / 581
How to cite: mEos2-Desmocollin1-N-18 was a gift from Michael Davidson (Addgene plasmid # 57370 ; http://n2t.net/addgene:57370 ; RRID:Addgene_57370)
