[The description below was written by a language model from this plasmid's Addgene catalogue record and pLannotate feature annotations shown in this document.]
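Description:
mEos2-Desmocollin1-N-18 is a mammalian expression plasmid built on the mEos2-N1 backbone, an N1-style fusion vector in which the gene of interest is placed upstream of the fluorescent protein. The insert is human desmocollin 1 (DSC1), a desmosomal cadherin that forms part of intercellular desmosome junctions. It is annotated as a roughly 2.7 kb coding sequence followed, after a short linker region, by the mEos2 coding sequence, so mEos2 sits at the C terminus of the fusion. The "18" in the name probably refers to the linker length, though the record does not say so. Transcription is driven by the human cytomegalovirus immediate early enhancer and promoter and terminated by the SV40 polyadenylation signal.

The plasmid is propagated in E. coli through a high-copy ColE1/pUC-type origin and also carries an f1 phage origin. A single NeoR/KanR gene (Tn5 aminoglycoside phosphotransferase) serves both hosts. A bacterial promoter upstream of it gives kanamycin resistance in bacteria, while the adjacent SV40 enhancer/early promoter and the HSV TK polyadenylation signal allow G418 selection of transfected mammalian cells. The short large T antigen, ble and bGH poly(A) fragments in the annotation appear to be incidental backbone matches rather than functional elements.

mEos2 is a monomeric green-to-red photoconvertible variant of EosFP. The record lists excitation/emission of 505/516 nm for the green state and 569/581 nm for the red state. The stated purpose is as a cadherin localization marker, in which the fusion labels desmocollin-containing structures in living or fixed cells. Photoconversion makes it suitable for tracking selected protein populations and for localization-based super-resolution imaging.
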