Features (pLannotate 1.2.2; 14 found; start..end, strand, type, name):
      1..2682    +  CDS            DSC1: DSC1_HUMAN - Also known as CDHF1. Experimental evidence at protein level: Swiss-Prot protein existence level 1. Component of intercellular desmosome junctions. Involved in the interaction of plaque proteins and intermediate filaments mediating cell-cell adhesion. May contribute to epidermal cell positioning (stratification) by mediating differential adhesiveness between cells that express different isoforms. Linked to the keratinization of epithelial tissues. From Homo sapiens (Human).
   2737..3417    +  CDS            mEos2: monomeric variant of green-to-red photoswitchable fluorescent protein EosFP (McKinney et al., 2009)
   3433..3516    +  CDS            large T antigen (fragment): large T antigen from SV40 (simian virus 40)
   3539..3660    +  polyA_signal   SV40 poly(A) signal: SV40 polyadenylation signal
   3694..4122    -  rep_origin     f1 ori (sequence partly withheld): f1 bacteriophage origin of replication; arrow indicates direction of (+) strand synthesis
   4149..4253    +  promoter       AmpR promoter: bla
   4255..4612    +  promoter       SV40 promoter: SV40 enhancer and early promoter
   4647..5441    +  CDS            NeoR/KanR: aminoglycoside phosphotransferase from Tn5; aph(3')-II (or nptII); confers resistance to neomycin, kanamycin, and G418 (Geneticin®)
   5462..5614    +  CDS            ble (fragment): BLE_KLEPN - Experimental evidence at protein level: Swiss-Prot protein existence level 1. Binding protein with a strong affinity to the bleomycin family of antibiotics. Binds to CL990; an antimitotic-antibiotic compound. From Klebsiella pneumoniae.
   5673..5720    +  polyA_signal   HSV TK poly(A) signal: herpes simplex virus thymidine kinase polyadenylation signal (Cole and Stacy, 1985)
   5811..5827    -  polyA_signal   bGH poly(A) signal (fragment): bovine growth hormone polyadenylation signal
   6049..6637    +  rep_origin     ori: high-copy-number ColE1/pMB1/pBR322/pUC origin of replication
   6812..7115    +  enhancer       CMV enhancer: human cytomegalovirus immediate early enhancer
   7116..7319    +  promoter       CMV promoter: human cytomegalovirus (CMV) immediate early promoter
>Addgene plasmid #57370 | mEos2-Desmocollin1-N-18 | addgene full sequence | sequence record 173160 | Addgene NGS Result
ATGGCTCTGGCCTCTGCTGCCCCAGGGAGCATCTTCTGTAAGCAGCTCCTTTTCTCTCTCCTGGTTTTAA
CATTACTTTGCGATGCTTGTCAGAAAGTTTATCTTCGAGTTCCTTCTCATCTTCAGGCTGAAACACTTGT
AGGCAAAGTGAATCTGGAGGAGTGTCTCAAGTCGGCCAGCCTAATCCGGTCCAGTGACCCTGCCTTCAGG
ATTCTAGAAGATGGCTCAATTTACACAACACATGACCTCATTTTGTCTTCTGAAAGGAAAAGTTTTTCCA
TTTTCCTTTCAGATGGTCAGAGACGGGAACAACAAGAGATAAAAGTTGTACTGTCAGCAAGAGAAAACAA
GTCTCCTAAGAAGAGACATACCAAAGACACAGCCCTCAAGCGCAGCAAGAGACGATGGGCTCCTATTCCA
GCTTCATTGATGGAGAACTCGTTGGGTCCATTTCCACAACACGTTCAGCAGATCCAATCTGATGCTGCAC
AGAATTACACCATCTTTTATTCCATAAGTGGGCCAGGCGTGGACAAAGAACCCTTCAATTTGTTTTACAT
AGAGAAAGACACTGGGGATATCTTTTGTACAAGGAGCATTGACCGTGAGAAATACGAACAGTTTGCGTTA
TATGGCTATGCAACAACTGCAGATGGCTATGCACCAGAATATCCACTCCCTTTGATCATCAAAATTGAAG
ATGATAATGATAACGCCCCATATTTTGAACACAGAGTGACTATCTTTACTGTGCCTGAAAATTGCCGATC
CGGCACTTCAGTGGGAAAAGTGACCGCCACAGACCTTGACGAACCTGACACTCTCCATACTCGTCTGAAA
TATAAAATCTTACAACAAATCCCAGATCATCCAAAGCATTTCTCCATACACCCAGATACCGGAGTCATCA
CCACAACTACACCTTTTCTGGATAGAGAAAAATGTGATACTTACCAGTTAATAATGGAAGTGCGAGACAT
GGGTGGTCAGCCTTTCGGTTTATTTAATACAGGAACAATTACTATTTCACTTGAGGATGAAAATGACAAT
CCACCATCTTTCACAGAAACTTCTTATGTTACAGAAGTAGAAGAAAACAGAATTGACGTGGAGATTTTGC
GAATGAAGGTACAGGATCAGGATTTGCCAAACACTCCTCACTCAAAGGCTGTATACAAAATCTTACAAGG
AAATGAAAATGGAAACTTCATAATTAGCACAGATCCAAATACAAATGAAGGAGTGCTGTGTGTTGTCAAG
CCATTGAACTATGAAGTCAATCGCCAAGTTATTTTGCAAGTTGGTGTCATTAACGAGGCACAATTCTCTA
AAGCAGCGAGCTCACAAACTCCTACAATGTGCACTACAACTGTCACCGTTAAAATTATAGACAGTGATGA
GGGCCCTGAATGCCACCCTCCAGTGAAAGTTATTCAGAGTCAAGATGGCTTCCCAGCTGGCCAAGAACTC
CTTGGATACAAAGCACTGGACCCGGAAATATCCAGTGGTGAAGGCTTAAGGTATCAGAAGTTAGGGGATG
AAGATAACTGGTTTGAAATTAATCAACACACTGGCGACTTGAGAACTCTAAAAGTACTAGATAGAGAATC
CAAATTTGTAAAAAACAACCAATACAATATTTCAGTTGTTGCAGTGGATGCAGTTGGCCGATCTTGCACT
GGAACATTAGTAGTTCATTTGGATGATTACAACGATCACGCACCTCAAATTGACAAAGAAGTGACCATTT
GTCAGAATAATGAGGATTTTGCTGTTCTGAAACCTGTAGATCCAGATGGACCTGAAAATGGACCACCTTT
TCAATTCTTTCTGGATAATTCTGCCAGTAAAAACTGGAACATAGAAGAAAAGGATGGTAAAACTGCCATT
CTTCGTCAACGGCAAAATCTTGATTATAACTATTATTCTGTGCCTATTCAAATAAAAGACAGGCATGGTT
TAGTTGCAACACATATGTTAACAGTGAGAGTATGTGACTGTTCAACTCCATCTGAGTGTAGAATGAAGGA
TAAAAGTACAAGAGACGTTAGACCAAATGTAATACTTGGAAGATGGGCTATTCTTGCTATGGTGTTGGGT
TCTGTATTGTTATTATGTATTCTGTTTACATGTTTCTGTGTCACTGCTAAGAGAACAGTCAAGAAATGTT
TTCCAGAAGACATAGCCCAGCAAAATTTAATTGTATCAAATACTGAAGGACCTGGAGAAGAAGTAACGGA
AGCAAATATTAGACTCCCCATGCAGACATCCAACATTTGTGACACAAGCATGTCTGTTGGTACTGTTGGT
GGCCAGGGAATCAAAACACAGCAAAGTTTTGAGATGGTCAAAGGAGGCTACACTTTGGATTCCAACAAAG
GAGGTGGACATCAGACCTTGGAGTCCGTCAAGGGAGTGGGGCAGGGAGATACTGGCAGATATGCGTACAC
GGACTGGCAGAGTTTCACCCAACCTCGGCTTGGCGAAAAGGTGTATTTGTGTGGACAAGATGAGGAGCAT
AAACATTGTGAAGACTACGTTTGTTCGTATAACTATGAAGGCAAAGGTTCTCTGGCCGGCTCAGTAGGTT
GCTGCAGCGATCGGCAGGAAGAAGAGGGACTGGAGTTTCTAGATCACCTGGAACCCAAATTTAGGACATT
AGCAAAGACATGCATCAAGAAAAGCAGCGGTGGAGCAAGCGCAGCCAGTGGTAGCGCGGATCCACCGGTC
GCCACCATGAGTGCGATTAAGCCAGACATGAAGATCAAACTCCGTATGGAAGGCAACGTAAACGGGCACC
ACTTTGTGATCGACGGAGATGGTACAGGCAAGCCTTTTGAGGGAAAACAGAGTATGGATCTTGAAGTCAA
AGAGGGCGGACCTCTGCCTTTTGCCTTTGATATCCTGACCACTGCATTCCATTACGGCAACAGGGTATTC
GCCAAATATCCAGACAACATACAAGACTATTTTAAGCAGTCGTTTCCTAAGGGGTATTCGTGGGAACGAA
GCTTGACTTTCGAAGACGGGGGCATTTGCATTGCCAGAAACGACATAACAATGGAAGGGGACACTTTCTA
TAATAAAGTTCGATTTTATGGTACCAACTTTCCCGCCAATGGTCCAGTTATGCAGAAGAAGACGCTGAAA
TGGGAGCCCTCCACTGAGAAAATGTATGTGCGTGATGGAGTGCTGACGGGTGATATTCATATGGCTTTGT
TGCTTGAAGGAAATGCCCATTACCGATGTGACTTCAGAACTACTTACAAAGCTAAGGAGAAGGGTGTCAA
GTTACCAGGCTACCACTTTGTGGACCACTGCATTGAGATTTTAAGCCATGACAAAGATTACAACAAGGTT
AAGCTGTATGAGCATGCTGTTGCTCATTCTGGATTGCCTGACAATGCCAGACGATAAGCGGCCGCGACTC
TAGATCATAATCAGCCATACCACATTTGTAGAGGTTTTACTTGCTTTAAAAAACCTCCCACACCTCCCCC
TGAACCTGAAACATAAAATGAATGCAATTGTTGTTGTTAACTTGTTTATTGCAGCTTATAATGGTTACAA
ATAAAGCAATAGCATCACAAATTTCACAAATAAAGCATTTTTTTCACTGCATTCTAGTTGTGGTTTGTCC
AAACTCATCAATGTATCTTAAGGCGTAAATTGTAAGCGTTAATATTTTGTTAAAATTCGCGTTAAATTTT
TGTTAAATCAGCTCATTTTTTAACCAATAGGCCGAAATCGGCAAAATCCCTTATAAATCAAAAGAATAGA
CCGAGATAGGGT
[37 nt withheld, positions 3793-3829]
AAAGAACGTGGACTCCAACGTCAAAGG
[49 nt withheld, positions 3857-3905]
T
[91 nt withheld, positions 3907-3997]
G
[124 nt withheld, positions 3999-4122]
CAGGTGGCACTTTTCGGGGAAATGTGCGCGGAACCCCTATTTGTTTATTTTTCTAAATACATTCAAATAT
GTATCCGCTCATGAGACAATAACCCTGATAAATGCTTCAATAATATTGAAAAAGGAAGAGTCCTGAGGCG
GAAAGAACCAGCTGTGGAATGTGTGTCAGTTAGGGTGTGGAAAGTCCCCAGGCTCCCCAGCAGGCAGAAG
TATGCAAAGCATGCATCTCAATTAGTCAGCAACCAGGTGTGGAAAGTCCCCAGGCTCCCCAGCAGGCAGA
AGTATGCAAAGCATGCATCTCAATTAGTCAGCAACCATAGTCCCGCCCCTAACTCCGCCCATCCCGCCCC
TAACTCCGCCCAGTTCCGCCCATTCTCCGCCCCATGGCTGACTAATTTTTTTTATTTATGCAGAGGCCGA
GGCCGCCTCGGCCTCTGAGCTATTCCAGAAGTAGTGAGGAGGCTTTTTTGGAGGCCTAGGCTTTTGCAAA
GATCGATCAAGAGACAGGATGAGGATCGTTTCGCATGATTGAACAAGATGGATTGCACGCAGGTTCTCCG
GCCGCTTGGGTGGAGAGGCTATTCGGCTATGACTGGGCACAACAGACAATCGGCTGCTCTGATGCCGCCG
TGTTCCGGCTGTCAGCGCAGGGGCGCCCGGTTCTTTTTGTCAAGACCGACCTGTCCGGTGCCCTGAATGA
ACTGCAAGACGAGGCAGCGCGGCTATCGTGGCTGGCCACGACGGGCGTTCCTTGCGCAGCTGTGCTCGAC
GTTGTCACTGAAGCGGGAAGGGACTGGCTGCTATTGGGCGAAGTGCCGGGGCAGGATCTCCTGTCATCTC
ACCTTGCTCCTGCCGAGAAAGTATCCATCATGGCTGATGCAATGCGGCGGCTGCATACGCTTGATCCGGC
TACCTGCCCATTCGACCACCAAGCGAAACATCGCATCGAGCGAGCACGTACTCGGATGGAAGCCGGTCTT
GTCGATCAGGATGATCTGGACGAAGAGCATCAGGGGCTCGCGCCAGCCGAACTGTTCGCCAGGCTCAAGG
CGAGCATGCCCGACGGCGAGGATCTCGTCGTGACCCATGGCGATGCCTGCTTGCCGAATATCATGGTGGA
AAATGGCCGCTTTTCTGGATTCATCGACTGTGGCCGGCTGGGTGTGGCGGACCGCTATCAGGACATAGCG
TTGGCTACCCGTGATATTGCTGAAGAGCTTGGCGGCGAATGGGCTGACCGCTTCCTCGTGCTTTACGGTA
TCGCCGCTCCCGATTCGCAGCGCATCGCCTTCTATCGCCTTCTTGACGAGTTCTTCTGAGCGGGACTCTG
GGGTTCGAAATGACCGACCAAGCGACGCCCAACCTGCCATCACGAGATTTCGATTCCACCGCCGCCTTCT
ATGAAAGGTTGGGCTTCGGAATCGTTTTCCGGGACGCCGGCTGGATGATCCTCCAGCGCGGGGATCTCAT
GCTGGAGTTCTTCGCCCACCCTAGGGGGAGGCTAACTGAAACACGGAAGGAGACAATACCGGAAGGAACC
CGCGCTATGACGGCAATAAAAAGACAGAATAAAACGCACGGTGTTGGGTCGTTTGTTCATAAACGCGGGG
TTCGGTCCCAGGGCTGGCACTCTGTCGATACCCCACCGAGACCCCATTGGGGCCAATACGCCCGCGTTTC
TTCCTTTTCCCCACCCCACCCCCCAAGTTCGGGTGAAGGCCCAGGGCTCGCAGCCAACGTCGGGGCGGCA
GGCCCTGCCATAGCCTCAGGTTACTCATATATACTTTAGATTGATTTAAAACTTCATTTTTAATTTAAAA
GGATCTAGGTGAAGATCCTTTTTGATAATCTCATGACCAAAATCCCTTAACGTGAGTTTTCGTTCCACTG
AGCGTCAGACCCCGTAGAAAAGATCAAAGGATCTTCTTGAGATCCTTTTTTTCTGCGCGTAATCTGCTGC
TTGCAAACAAAAAAACCACCGCTACCAGCGGTGGTTTGTTTGCCGGATCAAGAGCTACCAACTCTTTTTC
CGAAGGTAACTGGCTTCAGCAGAGCGCAGATACCAAATACTGTTCTTCTAGTGTAGCCGTAGTTAGGCCA
CCACTTCAAGAACTCTGTAGCACCGCCTACATACCTCGCTCTGCTAATCCTGTTACCAGTGGCTGCTGCC
AGTGGCGATAAGTCGTGTCTTACCGGGTTGGACTCAAGACGATAGTTACCGGATAAGGCGCAGCGGTCGG
GCTGAACGGGGGGTTCGTGCACACAGCCCAGCTTGGAGCGAACGACCTACACCGAACTGAGATACCTACA
GCGTGAGCTATGAGAAAGCGCCACGCTTCCCGAAGGGAGAAAGGCGGACAGGTATCCGGTAAGCGGCAGG
GTCGGAACAGGAGAGCGCACGAGGGAGCTTCCAGGGGGAAACGCCTGGTATCTTTATAGTCCTGTCGGGT
TTCGCCACCTCTGACTTGAGCGTCGATTTTTGTGATGCTCGTCAGGGGGGCGGAGCCTATGGAAAAACGC
CAGCAACGCGGCCTTTTTACGGTTCCTGGCCTTTTGCTGGCCTTTTGCTCACATGTTCTTTCCTGCGTTA
TCCCCTGATTCTGTGGATAACCGTATTACCGCCATGCATTAGTTATTAATAGTAATCAATTACGGGGTCA
TTAGTTCATAGCCCATATATGGAGTTCCGCGTTACATAACTTACGGTAAATGGCCCGCCTGGCTGACCGC
CCAACGACCCCCGCCCATTGACGTCAATAATGACGTATGTTCCCATAGTAACGCCAATAGGGACTTTCCA
TTGACGTCAATGGGTGGAGTATTTACGGTAAACTGCCCACTTGGCAGTACATCAAGTGTATCATATGCCA
AGTACGCCCCCTATTGACGTCAATGACGGTAAATGGCCCGCCTGGCATTATGCCCAGTACATGACCTTAT
GGGACTTTCCTACTTGGCAGTACATCTACGTATTAGTCATCGCTATTACCATGGTGATGCGGTTTTGGCA
GTACATCAATGGGCGTGGATAGCGGTTTGACTCACGGGGATTTCCAAGTCTCCACCCCATTGACGTCAAT
GGGAGTTTGTTTTGGCACCAAAATCAACGGGACTTTCCAAAATGTCGTAACAACTCCGCCCCATTGACGC
AAATGGGCGGTAGGCGTGTACGGTGGGAGGTCTATATAAGCAGAGCTGGTTTAGTGAACCGTCAGATCCG
CTAGCGCCACC
