>Addgene plasmid #57370 | mEos2-Desmocollin1-N-18 | depositor partial sequence | sequence record 88505 | insert sequence
GCTAGCGCCACCATGGCTCTGGCCTCTGCTGCCCCAGGGAGCATCTTCTGTAAGCAGCTCCTTTTCTCTC
TCCTGGTTTTAACATTACTTTGCGATGCTTGTCAGAAAGTTTATCTTCGAGTTCCTTCTCATCTTCAGGC
TGAAACACTTGTAGGCAAAGTGAATCTGGAGGAGTGTCTCAAGTCGGCCAGCCTAATCCGGTCCAGTGAC
CCTGCCTTCAGGATTCTAGAAGATGGCTCAATTTACACAACACATGACCTCATTTTGTCTTCTGAAAGGA
AAAGTTTTTCCATTTTCCTTTCAGATGGTCAGAGACGGGAACAACAAGAGATAAAAGTTGTACTGTCAGC
AAGAGAAAACAAGTCTCCTAAGAAGAGACATACCAAAGACACAGCCCTCAAGCGCAGCAAGAGACGATGG
GCTCCTATTCCAGCTTCATTGATGGAGAACTCGTTGGGTCCATTTCCACAACACGTTCAGCAGATCCAAT
CTGATGCTGCACAGAATTACACCATCTTTTATTCCATAAGTGGGCCAGGCGTGGACAAAGAACCCTTCAA
TTTGTTTTACATAGAGAAAGACACTGGGGATATCTTTTGTACAAGGAGCATTGACCGTGAGAAATACGAA
CAGTTTGCGTTATATGGCTATGCAACAACTGCAGATGGCTATGCACCAGAATATCCACTCCCTTTGATCA
TCAAAATTGAAGATGATAATGATAACGCCCCATATTTTGAACACAGAGTGACTATCTTTACTGTGCCTGA
AAATTGCCGATCCGGCACTTCAGTGGGAAAAGTGACCGCCACAGACCTTGACGAACCTGACACTCTCCAT
ACTCGTCTGAAATATAAAATCTTACAACAAATCCCAGATCATCCAAAGCATTTCTCCATACACCCAGATA
CCGGAGTCATCACCACAACTACACCTTTTCTGGATAGAGAAAAATGTGATACTTACCAGTTAATAATGGA
AGTGCGAGACATGGGTGGTCAGCCTTTCGGTTTATTTAATACAGGAACAATTACTATTTCACTTGAGGAT
GAAAATGACAATCCACCATCTTTCACAGAAACTTCTTATGTTACAGAAGTAGAAGAAAACAGAATTGACG
TGGAGATTTTGCGAATGAAGGTACAGGATCAGGATTTGCCAAACACTCCTCACTCAAAGGCTGTATACAA
AATCTTACAAGGAAATGAAAATGGAAACTTCATAATTAGCACAGATCCAAATACAAATGAAGGAGTGCTG
TGTGTTGTCAAGCCATTGAACTATGAAGTCAATCGCCAAGTTATTTTGCAAGTTGGTGTCATTAACGAGG
CACAATTCTCTAAAGCAGCGAGCTCACAAACTCCTACAATGTGCACTACAACTGTCACCGTTAAAATTAT
AGACAGTGATGAGGGCCCTGAATGCCACCCTCCAGTGAAAGTTATTCAGAGTCAAGATGGCTTCCCAGCT
GGCCAAGAACTCCTTGGATACAAAGCACTGGACCCGGAAATATCCAGTGGTGAAGGCTTAAGGTATCAGA
AGTTAGGGGATGAAGATAACTGGTTTGAAATTAATCAACACACTGGCGACTTGAGAACTCTAAAAGTACT
AGATAGAGAATCCAAATTTGTAAAAAACAACCAATACAATATTTCAGTTGTTGCAGTGGATGCAGTTGGC
CGATCTTGCACTGGAACATTAGTAGTTCATTTGGATGATTACAACGATCACGCACCTCAAATTGACAAAG
AAGTGACCATTTGTCAGAATAATGAGGATTTTGCTGTTCTGAAACCTGTAGATCCAGATGGACCTGAAAA
TGGACCACCTTTTCAATTCTTTCTGGATAATTCTGCCAGTAAAAACTGGAACATAGAAGAAAAGGATGGT
AAAACTGCCATTCTTCGTCAACGGCAAAATCTTGATTATAACTATTATTCTGTGCCTATTCAAATAAAAG
ACAGGCATGGTTTAGTTGCAACACATATGTTAACAGTGAGAGTATGTGACTGTTCAACTCCATCTGAGTG
TAGAATGAAGGATAAAAGTACAAGAGACGTTAGACCAAATGTAATACTTGGAAGATGGGCTATTCTTGCT
ATGGTGTTGGGTTCTGTATTGTTATTATGTATTCTGTTTACATGTTTCTGTGTCACTGCTAAGAGAACAG
TCAAGAAATGTTTTCCAGAAGACATAGCCCAGCAAAATTTAATTGTATCAAATACTGAAGGACCTGGAGA
AGAAGTAACGGAAGCAAATATTAGACTCCCCATGCAGACATCCAACATTTGTGACACAAGCATGTCTGTT
GGTACTGTTGGTGGCCAGGGAATCAAAACACAGCAAAGTTTTGAGATGGTCAAAGGAGGCTACACTTTGG
ATTCCAACAAAGGAGGTGGACATCAGACCTTGGAGTCCGTCAAGGGAGTGGGGCAGGGAGATACTGGCAG
ATATGCGTACACGGACTGGCAGAGTTTCACCCAACCTCGGCTTGGCGAAAAGGTGTATTTGTGTGGACAA
GATGAGGAGCATAAACATTGTGAAGACTACGTTTGTTCGTATAACTATGAAGGCAAAGGTTCTCTGGCCG
GCTCAGTAGGTTGCTGCAGCGATCGGCAGGAAGAAGAGGGACTGGAGTTTCTAGATCACCTGGAACCCAA
ATTTAGGACATTAGCAAAGACATGCATCAAGAAAAGCAGCGGTGGAGCAAGCGCAGCCAGTGGTAGCGCG
GATCCACCGGTCGCCACCATGAGTGCGATTAAGCCAGACATGAAGATCAAACTCCGTATGGAAGGCAACG
TAAACGGGCACCACTTTGTGATCGACGGAGATGGTACAGGCAAGCCTTTTGAGGGAAAACAGAGTATGGA
TCTTGAAGTCAAAGAGGGCGGACCTCTGCCTTTTGCCTTTGATATCCTGACCACTGCATTCCATTACGGC
AACAGGGTATTCGCCAAATATCCAGACAACATACAAGACTATTTTAAGCAGTCGTTTCCTAAGGGGTATT
CGTGGGAACGAAGCTTGACTTTCGAAGACGGGGGCATTTGCATTGCCAGAAACGACATAACAATGGAAGG
GGACACTTTCTATAATAAAGTTCGATTTTATGGTACCAACTTTCCCGCCAATGGTCCAGTTATGCAGAAG
AAGACGCTGAAATGGGAGCCCTCCACTGAGAAAATGTATGTGCGTGATGGAGTGCTGACGGGTGATATTC
ATATGGCTTTGTTGCTTGAAGGAAATGCCCATTACCGATGTGACTTCAGAACTACTTACAAAGCTAAGGA
GAAGGGTGTCAAGTTACCAGGCTACCACTTTGTGGACCACTGCATTGAGATTTTAAGCCATGACAAAGAT
TACAACAAGGTTAAGCTGTATGAGCATGCTGTTGCTCATTCTGGATTGCCTGACAATGCCAGACGATAAG
CGGCCGCGACTCTAGATCATAATCAGCC
